>Addgene plasmid #128297 | pSPB847 | addgene full sequence | sequence record 251977 | Addgene NGS Result
CGCACCCATAGCATTTTTATCCATAAGATTAGCGGATCCTACCTTTTACTTCTTGCCATCGACTACGGAT
ACTGAGCACGACGGGCCCAAGTTCACTTAAAAAGGAGATCAACAATGAAAGCAATTTTCGTACTGAAACA
TCTTAATCATGCTAAGGAGGTTTTCTAATGTCCGAAGGGCGTCGTGGTCTGGGTCGAGGGCTTTCGGCCC
TGCTGGGCGAGGTCGACGCCGCGCCGGCTCAGGCGCCGGGCGAGCAGCTTGGCGGTTCCCGTGAAGCGCC
GATCGAAATCCTGCAGCGCAATCCCGACCAGCCCCGTCGGACCTTCCGCGAGGAAGACCTCGAGGATCTG
TCAAACTCGATCCGTGAGAAGGGCGTTCTGCAGCCGATCCTGGTGCGGCCGTCGCCGGATACGGCTGGCG
AGTACCAGATCGTCGCCGGCGAGCGCCGTTGGCGCGCAGCCCAGCGGGCGGGCCTCAAGACTGTGCCGAT
CATGGTGCGCGAGCTCGACGACCTGGCGGTGCTGGAGATCGGCATCATCGAGAACGTCCAGCGGGCTGAT
CTGAACGTCCTGGAAGAAGCGCTCTCCTACAAGGTGCTGATGGAGAAGTTCGAGCGCACCCAGGAGAACA
TCGCCCAGACCATCGGCAAGAGCCGCAGCCACGTGGCCAACACGATGCGCTTGCTGGCCCTACCGGACGA
GGTTCAGTCGCACCTGGTCAGTGGTGAGCTGACGGCCGGCCACGCCCGCGCCATCGCTGCAGCGGCTGAC
CCGGTGGCCCTCGCCAAGCAAATCATCGAGGGCGGCTTGTCGGTGCGCGAGACAGAGGCCCTGGCCCGTA
AGGCGCCCAACCTGTCTGCGGGCAAGAGCAAGGGGGGCCGCCCCCCACGCGTGAAGGACACCGACACCCA
GGCGCTGGAGTCTGACCTGTCCTCGGTTCTGGGTCTGGATGTCTCGATCGACCATCGCGGGTCTACCGGC
ACGCTGACCATCACCTACGCCACCCTCGAGCAGCTCGACGACCTCTGCAACCGACTGACGCGCGGGATCT
AATAATGGCCTCGGTACCAAAGACGAACAATAAGACGCTGAAAAGCGTCTTTTTTCGTTTTGGTCCGCTG
CGTTTGAGACGTACTAGTAGCGGCCGCTGCAGTTAATCACTGATTAACTCGGTACCAAATTCCAGAAAAG
AGGCCTCCCGAAAGGGGGGCCTTTTTTCGTTTTGGTCCTTTTGTTATCAATAAAAAAGGGGAGCGGTTTC
CCGCTCCCCTTATTGTTCGTCTACAGATTATCAAAAAGGATCTTCACCTAGATCCTTTTAAATTAAAAAT
GAAGTTTTAAATCAATCTAAAGTATATATGAGTAAACTTGGTCTGACAGTTACCAATGCTTAATCAGTGA
GGCACCTATCTCAGCGATCTGTCTATTTCGTTCATCCATAGTTGCCTGACTCCCCGTCGTGTAGATAACT
ACGATACGGGAGGGCTTACCATCTGGCCCCAGTGCTGCAATGATACCGCGGGACCCACGCTCACCGGCTC
CAGATTTATCAGCAATAAACCAGCCAGCCGGAAGGGCCGAGCGCAGAAGTGGTCCTGCAACTTTATCCGC
CTCCATCCAGTCTATTAATTGTTGCCGGGAAGCTAGAGTAAGTAGTTCGCCAGTTAATAGTTTGCGCAAC
GTTGTTGCCATTGCTACAGGCATCGTGGTGTCACGCTCGTCGTTTGGTATGGCTTCATTCAGCTCCGGTT
CCCAACGATCAAGGCGAGTTACATGATCCCCCATGTTGTGCAAAAAAGCGGTTAGCTCCTTCGGTCCTCC
GATCGTTGTCAGAAGTAAGTTGGCCGCAGTGTTATCACTCATGGTTATGGCAGCACTGCATAATTCTCTT
ACTGTCATGCCATCCGTAAGATGCTTTTCTGTGACTGGTGAGTACTCAACCAAGTCATTCTGAGAATAGT
GTATGCGGCGACCGAGTTGCTCTTGCCCGGCGTCAATACGGGATAATACCGCGCCACATAGCAGAACTTT
AAAAGTGCTCATCATTGGAAAACGTTCTTCGGGGCGAAAACTCTCAAGGATCTTACCGCTGTTGAGATCC
AGTTCGATGTAACCCACTCGTGCACCCAACTGATCTTCAGCATCTTTTACTTTCACCAGCGTTTCTGGGT
GAGCAAAAACAGGAAGGCAAAATGCCGCAAAAAAGGGAATAAGGGCGACACGGAAATGTTGAATACTCAT
ACTCTTCCTTTTTCAATATTATTGAAGCATTTATCAGGGTTATTGTCTCATGAGCGGATACATATTTGAA
TGTATTTAGAAAAATAAACAAATAGGGGTTCCGCGCACATTTCCCCGAAAAGTGCCACCTGGAGTCCTGT
TGAGTAATAGTCAAAAGCCTCCGGTCGGAGGCTTTTGACTTTCTGCTTACCCAATAGCGGAGTGTATACT
GGCTTACTATGTTGGCACTGATGAGGGTGTCAGTGAAGTGCTTCATGTGGCAGGAGAAAAAAGGCTGCAC
CGGTGCGTCAGCAGAATATGTGATACAGGATATATTCCGCTTCCTCGCTCACTGACTCGCTACGCTCGGT
CGTTCGACTGCGGCGAGCGGAAATGGCTTACGAACGGGGCGGAGATTTCCTGGAAGATGCCAGGAAGATA
CTTAACAGGGAAGTGAGAGGGCCGCGGCAAAGCCGTTTTTCCATAGGCTCCGCCCCCCTGACAAGCATCA
CGAAATCTGACGCTCAAATCAGTGGTGGCGAAACCCGACAGGACTATAAAGATACCAGGCGTTTCCCCCT
GGCGGCTCCCTCGTGCGCTCTCCTGTTCCTGCCTTTCGGTTTACCGGTGTCATTCCGCTGTTATGGCCGC
GTTTGTCTCATTCCACGCCTGACACTCAGTTCCGGGTAGGCAGTTCGCTCCAAGCTGGACTGTATGCACG
AACCCCCCGTTCAGTCCGACCGCTGCGCCTTATCCGGTAACTATCGTCTTGAGTCCAACCCGGAAAGACA
TGCAAAAGCACCACTGGCAGCAGCCACTGGTAATTGATTTAGAGGAGTTAGTCTTGAAGTCATGCGCCGG
TTAAGGCTAAACTGAAAGGACAAGTTTTGGTGACTGCGCTCCTCCAAGCCAGTTACCTCGGTTCAAAGAG
TTGGTAGCTCAGAGAACCTTCGAAAAACCGCCCTGCAAGGCGGTTTTTTCGTTTTCAGAGCAAGAGATTA
CGCGCAGACCAAAACGATCTCAAGAAGATCATCTTATTAAACGGAAAAAAAAACCCCGCCCCTGACAGGG
CGGGGTTTTTTTTCCAATTATTGAAGGCCGCTAACGCGGCCTTTTTTTGTTTCTGGTCTGCCTTAATCAA
TGACTAAGAATTCGCGGCCGCTTCTAGAGCGTCTCACTTCGGATCCGCTGCAGGCTTC
Features (pLannotate 1.2.2; 10 found; start..end, strand, type, name):
      6..44      +  promoter       araBAD promoter (fragment): araBAD; promoter of the L-arabinose operon of E. coli; the araC regulatory gene is transcribed in the opposite direction (Guzman et al., 1995)
    168..1049    +  CDS            parB: PARB_CAUVC - Experimental evidence at protein level: Swiss-Prot protein existence level 1. Involved in chromosome partition. Localize to both poles of the predivisional cell following completion of DNA replication. Binds to the DNA origin of replication. From Caulobacter vibrioides (strain ATCC 19089 / CB15) (Caulobacter crescentus).
   1132..1152    +  misc_feature   BioBrick suffix: universal suffix for all parts
   1380..2240    -  CDS            AmpR: β-lactamase; bla; confers resistance to ampicillin, carbenicillin, and related antibiotics
   2241..2345    -  promoter       AmpR promoter: bla
   2389..2420    -  terminator     tonB terminator: bidirectional E. coli tonB-P14 transcription terminator
   2434..2456    +  misc_feature   bom (fragment): basis of mobility region from pBR322
   2555..2610    -  rep_origin     RSF ori (fragment): Plasmids containing the RSF 1030 origin of replication can be propagated in E. coli cells that contain additional plasmids with compatible origins.
   2698..3243    -  rep_origin     p15A ori: Plasmids containing the medium-copy-number p15A origin of replication can be propagated in E. coli cells that contain a second plasmid with the ColE1 origin.
   3368..3389    +  misc_feature   BioBrick prefix: BioBrick prefix for parts that do not start with "ATG"
