[The description below was written by a language model from this plasmid's Addgene catalogue record and pLannotate feature annotations shown in this document.]
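Description:
pSPB847 is a small bacterial expression plasmid (about 3.4 kb) that serves as the regulatory plasmid in a synthetic system for asymmetric plasmid partitioning, and hence asymmetric cell division, in Escherichia coli. It is built on a p15A backbone. The annotated p15A origin gives medium-copy replication and is compatible with ColE1-type plasmids, so it can be kept alongside other components of a multi-plasmid system. Selection is by ampicillin, through a β-lactamase gene driven by its own bla promoter on the opposite strand from the insert. A tonB bidirectional terminator lies between the resistance cassette and the origin region. Short matches to a bom site and an RSF origin are annotated only as fragments and probably reflect sequence similarity around the origin rather than separate functional elements. BioBrick prefix and suffix sequences flank the cargo region, and the depositor notes that the plasmid was assembled by Golden Gate cloning.

The payload is listed as "Para - parB": an arabinose-responsive araBAD promoter, detected only as a short fragment in the annotation, placed upstream of a parB coding sequence. The annotation matches this sequence to the chromosome-partitioning protein ParB of Caulobacter vibrioides (C. crescentus), a DNA-binding protein that binds near the replication origin and localizes to the cell poles. No araC gene appears in the feature table, so arabinose regulation presumably relies on AraC supplied by the host or another plasmid. The record does not say so, and it does not describe any tag or fusion on ParB. From the stated purpose, the plasmid provides inducible ParB expression to control the partitioning behaviour of a companion plasmid, but the record does not describe that partner construct or the mechanism.
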