Addgene plasmid #128297: pSPB847
Purpose: asymmetric plasmid partitioning E. coli - regulatory plasmid
Depositing lab: Matthew Bennett. Depositing organization: Rice University. Publication: A synthetic system for asymmetric cell division in Escherichia coli. Molinari S, Shis DL, Bhakta SP, Chappell J, Igoshin OA, Bennett MR. Nat Chem Biol. 2019 Sep;15(9):917-924. doi: 10.1038/s41589-019-0339-x. Epub 2019 Aug 12. PubMed 31406375.
Backbone
  Vector backbone: p15A
  Vector type: Bacterial Expression
Growth in bacteria
  Bacterial resistance: Ampicillin, 100 μg/mL
  Growth temperature: 37°C
  Growth strain: DH5alpha
  Copy number: Unknown
Gene/Insert
  Gene/Insert name: Para - parB
  Cloning method: Unknown
Terms and licenses: Academic/Nonprofit Terms; Industry Terms: Not Available to Industry
Depositor comments: Cloning method: Golden Gate.
How to cite: pSPB847 was a gift from Matthew Bennett (Addgene plasmid # 128297 ; http://n2t.net/addgene:128297 ; RRID:Addgene_128297)
